>Addgene plasmid #160540 | pQE-(NSP12)-pcI-ts,ind+-(NSP7-NSP8) | addgene full sequence | sequence record 315215 | Addgene NGS Result
GAACCACGGAACACAATCGAACTTTTGCTGAGTTGACTCCCCGCGCGGACATTAATTGCGTTGCGCTCAC
TGCCCGCTTTCCAGTCGGGAAACCTGTCGTGCCAGCTGCATTAATGAATCGGCCAACGCGCGGGGAGAGG
CGGTTTGCGTATTGGGCGCCATAGACGTCTTTGAATTGTTATCAGCTATGCGCCGACCAGAACACCTTGC
CGATCAGCCAAACGTCTCTTCAGGCCACTGACTAGCGATAACTTTCCCCACAACGGAACAACTCTCATTG
CATGGGATCATTGGGTACTGTGGGTTTAGTGGTTGTAAAAACACCTGACCGCTATCCCTGATCAGTTTCT
TGAAGGTAAACTCATCACCCCCAAGTCTGGCTATGCAGAAATCACCTGGCTCAACAGCCTGCTCAGGGTC
AACGAGAATTAACATTCCGTCAGGAAAGCTTGGCTTGGAGCCTGTTGGTGCGGTCATGGAATTACCTTCA
ACCTCAAGCCAGAATGCAGAATCACTGGCTTTTTTGGTTGTGCTTACCCATCTCTCCGCATCACCTTTGG
TAAAGGTTCTAAGCTCAGGTGAGAACATCCCTGCCTGAACATGAGAAAAAACAGGGTACTCATACTCACT
TCTAAGTGACGGCTGCATACTAACCGCTTCATACATCTCGTAGATTTCTCTGGCGATTGAAGGGCTAAAT
TCTTCAACGCTAACTTTGAGAATTTTTGTAAGCAATGCGGCGTTATAAGCATTTAATGCATTGATGCCAT
TAAATAAAGCACCAACGCCTGACTGCCCCATCCCCATCTTGTCTGCGACAGATTCCTGGGATAAGCCAAG
TTCATTTTTCTTTTTTTCATAAATTGCTTTAAGGCGACGTGCGTCCTCAAGCTGCTCTTGTGTTAATGGT
TTCTTTTTTGTGCTCATACGTTAAATCTATCACCGCAAGGGATAAATATCTAACACCGTGCGTGTTGACT
ATTTTACCTCTGGCGGTGATAATGGTTGCATGTACTAAGGAGGTTCATATGTCTAAGATGAGTGATGTAA
AATGTACATCAGTGGTTCTGCTGTCGGTACTCCAACAGCTGCGTGTTGAGAGCTCTAGCAAGCTGTGGGC
CCAATGTGTTCAGCTGCACAACGACATCCTGTTGGCGAAAGATACCACGGAAGCGTTCGAGAAAATGGTC
AGCCTGTTGTCCGTGTTGTTAAGCATGCAGGGTGCTGTGGATATTAATAAGCTTTGCGAGGAAATGCTGG
ACAACCGCGCAACCCTGCAATGAGTTTAAACAAGGAAAATAAAATATGGCTATAGCATCTGAATTTTCAA
GTCTACCCAGTTATGCGGCGTTTGCTACCGCCCAAGAGGCGTACGAGCAGGCGGTTGCTAATGGTGATTC
TGAAGTCGTGCTGAAGAAACTGAAAAAGTCCCTGAACGTGGCCAAATCCGAGTTCGATCGTGACGCCGCT
ATGCAACGTAAATTGGAAAAAATGGCGGACCAGGCTATGACCCAGATGTACAAGCAGGCACGTTCTGAAG
ATAAGCGCGCGAAAGTTACCAGCGCAATGCAAACCATGCTGTTCACGATGCTGCGTAAGCTGGACAACGA
TGCGTTGAACAACATCATCAATAATGCAAGAGACGGTTGTGTTCCGTTGAACATTATTCCGTTGACCACC
GCGGCGAAACTTATGGTCGTGATCCCGGATTATAATACCTACAAGAACACGTGCGACGGCACCACGTTTA
CCTATGCGAGCGCGTTATGGGAAATTCAACAAGTTGTTGACGCAGACAGCAAGATCGTGCAGCTGAGCGA
GATCAGCATGGATAACAGCCCGAATCTGGCATGGCCACTGATTGTGACTGCTCTCCGCGCGAACTCGGCC
GTAAAACTGCAGTAAGAATTCATGCAGTAGGGAACTGCCAGGCATCAAATAAAACGAAAGGCTCAGTCGA
AAGACTGGGCCTTTCGTTTTATCTGTTGTTTGTCGGTGAACGCTCTCCTGAGTAGGACAAATCCGCCGGG
AGCGGATTTGAACGTTGCGAAGCAACGGCCCGGAGGGTGGCGGGCAGGACGCCCGCCATAAACTGCCAGG
CATCAAATTAAGCAGAAGGCCATCCTGACGGATGGCCTTTTTGCGTTTCTACAAACTCTTTTGTTTATTT
TTCTAAATACATTCAAATATGTATCCGCTCATGAGACAATAGATCTAAGCTTGGCGTAATCATGGTCATA
GCTGTTTCCTGTGTGAAATTGTTATCCGCTCACAATTCCACACAACATACGAGCCGGAAGCATAAAGTGT
AAAGCCTGGGGTGCCTAATGAGTGAGCTAACTCACATTAATTGCGTTGCGCTCACTGCCCGCTTTCCAGT
CGGGAAACCTGTCGTGCCAGCTGCATTAATGAATCGGCCAACGCGCGGGGAGAGGCGGTTTGCGTATTGG
GCGCTCTTCCGCTTCCTCGCTCACTGACTCGCTGCGCTCGGTCGTTCGGCTGCGGCGAGCGGTATCAGCT
CACTCAAAGGCGGTAATACGGTTATCCACAGAATCAGATGGTCTTGCCGTGTCGAAGGCATTTCAGTCAG
TTGCTCAATGTACCTATAACCAGACCGTTCAGCTGGATATTACGGCCTTTTTAAAGACCGTAAAGAAAAA
TAAGCACAAGTTTTATCCGGCCTTTATTCACATTCTTGCCCGCCTGATGAATGCTCATCCGGAATTTCGT
ATGGCAATGAAAGACGGTGAGCTGGTGATATGGGATAGTGTTCACCCTTGTTACACCGTTTTCCATGAGC
AAACTGAAACGTTTTCATCGCTCTGGAGTGAATACCACGACGATTTCCGGCAGTTTCTACACATATATTC
GCAAGATGTGGCGTGTTACGGTGAAAACCTGGCCTATTTCCCTAAAGGGTTTATTGAGAATATGTTTTTC
GTCTCAGCCAATCCCTGGGTGAGTTTCACCAGTTTTGATTTAAACGTGGCCAATATGGACAACTTCTTCG
CCCCCGTTTTCACCATGGGCAAATATTATACGCAAGGCGACAAGGTGCTGATGCCGCTGGCGATTCAGGT
TCATCATGCCGTTTGTGATGGCTTCCATGTCGGCAGAATGCTTAATGAATTACAACAGTACTGCGATGAG
TGGCAGGGCGGGGCGTAATTTTTTTAAGGCAGTTATTGGTGCCCTTAAACGCCTGGGGTAATGACTCTCT
AGCTTGAGGCATCAAATAAAACGAAAGGCTCAGTCGAAAGACTGGGCCTTTCGTTTTATCTGTTGTTTGT
CGGTGAACGCTCTCCTGAGTAGGACAAATCCGCCCTCTAGATTACGTGCAGTCGATGATAAGCTGTCAAA
CATGAGAATTGTGCCTAATGAGTGAGCTAACTTACATTAATTGCGTTGCGCTCACTGCCCGCTTTCCAGT
CGGGAAACCTGTCGTGCCAGCTGCATTAATGAATCGGCCAACGCGCGGGGAGAGGCGGTTTGCGTATTGG
GCGCCAGGGTGGTTTTTCTTTTCACCAGTGAGACGGGCAACAGCTGATTGCCCTTCACCGCCTGGCCCTG
AGAGAGTTGCAGCAAGCGGTCCACGCTGGTTTGCCCCAGCAGGCGAAAATCCTGTTTGATGGTGGTTAAC
GGCGGGATATAACATGAGCTGTCTTCGGTATCGTCGTATCCCACTACCGAGATATCCGCACCAACGCGCA
GCCCGGACTCGGTAATGGCGCGCATTGCGCCCAGCGCCATCTGATCGTTGGCAACCAGCATCGCAGTGGG
AACGATGCCCTCATTCAGCATTTGCATGGTTTGTTGAAAACCGGACATGGCACTCCAGTCGCCTTCCCGT
TCCGCTATCGGCTGAATTTGATTGCGAGTGAGATATTTATGCCAGCCAGCCAGACGCAGACGCGCCGAGA
CAGAACTTAATGGGCCCGCTAACAGCGCGATTTGCTGGTGACCCAATGCGACCAGATGCTCCACGCCCAG
TCGCGTACCGTCTTCATGGGAGAAAATAATACTGTTGATGGGTGTCTGGTCAGAGACATCAAGAAATAAC
GCCGGAACATTAGTGCAGGCAGCTTCCACAGCAATGGCATCCTGGTCATCCAGCGGATAGTTAATGATCA
GCCCACTGACGCGTTGCGCGAGAAGATTGTGCACCGCCGCTTTACAGGCTTCGACGCCGCTTCGTTCTAC
CATCGACACCACCACGCTGGCACCCAGTTGATCGGCGCGAGATTTAATCGCCGCGACAATTTGCGACGGC
GCGTGCAGGGCCAGACTGGAGGTGGCAACGCCAATCAGCAACGACTGTTTGCCCGCCAGTTGTTGTGCCA
CGCGGTTGGGAATGTAATTCAGCTCCGCCATCGCCGCTTCCACTTTTTCCCGCGTTTTCGCAGAAACGTG
GCTGGCCTGGTTCACCACGCGGGAAACGGTCTGATAAGAGACACCGGCATACTCTGCGACATCGTATAAC
GTTACTGGTTTCACATTCACCACCCTGAATTGACTCTCTTCCGGGCGCTATCATGCCATACCGCGAAAGG
TTTTGCACCATTCGATGGTGTCGGAATTTCGGGCAGCGTTGGGTCCTGGCCACGGGTGCGCATGATCTAG
AGCTGCCTCGCGCGTTTCGGTGATGACGGTGAAAACCTCTGACACATGCAGCTCCCGGAGACGGTCACAG
CTTGTCTGTAAGCGGATGCCGGGAGCAGACAAGCCCGTCAGGGCGCGTCAGCGGGTGTTGGCGGGTGTCG
GGGCGCAGCCATGACCCAGTCACGTAGCGATAGCGGAGTGTATACTGGCTTAACTATGCGGCATCAGAGC
AGATTGTACTGAGAGTGCACCATATGCGGTGTGAAATACCGCACAGATGCGTAAGGAGAAAATACCGCAT
CAGGCGCTCTTCCGCTTCCTCGCTCACTGACTCGCTGCGCTCGGTCGTTCGGCTGCGGCGAGCGGTATCA
GCTCACTCAAAGGCGGTAATACGGTTATCCACAGAATCAGGGGATAACGCAGGAAAGAACATGTGAGCAA
AAGGCCAGCAAAAGGCCAGGAACCGTAAAAAGGCCGCGTTGCTGGCGTTTTTCCATAGGCTCCGCCCCCC
TGACGAGCATCACAAAAATCGACGCTCAAGTCAGAGGTGGCGAAACCCGACAGGACTATAAAGATACCAG
GCGTTTCCCCCTGGAAGCTCCCTCGTGCGCTCTCCTGTTCCGACCCTGCCGCTTACCGGATACCTGTCCG
CCTTTCTCCCTTCGGGAAGCGTGGCGCTTTCTCATAGCTCACGCTGTAGGTATCTCAGTTCGGTGTAGGT
CGTTCGCTCCAAGCTGGGCTGTGTGCACGAACCCCCCGTTCAGCCCGACCGCTGCGCCTTATCCGGTAAC
TATCGTCTTGAGTCCAACCCGGTAAGACACGACTTATCGCCACTGGCAGCAGCCACTGGTAACAGGATTA
GCAGAGCGAGGTATGTAGGCGGTGCTACAGAGTTCTTGAAGTGGTGGCCTAACTACGGCTACACTAGAAG
GACAGTATTTGGTATCTGCGCTCTGCTGAAGCCAGTTACCTTCGGAAAAAGAGTTGGTAGCTCTTGATCC
GGCAAACAAACCACCGCTGGTAGCGGTGGTTTTTTTGTTTGCAAGCAGCAGATTACGCGCAGAAAAAAGG
GATCTCAAGAAGATCCTTTGATCTTTTCTACGGGGTCTGACGCTCAGTGGAACGAAAACTCACGTTAAGG
GATTTTGGTCATGGCGTTAAGGGATTTTGGTCATGAATTAATTCTTAGAAAAACTCATCGAGCATCAAAT
GAAACTGCAATTTATTCATATCAGGATTATCAATACCATATTTTTGAAAAAGCCGTTTCTGTAATGAAGG
AGAAAACTCACCGAGGCAGTTCCATAGGATGGCAAGATCCTGGTATCGGTCTGCGATTCCGACTCGTCCA
ACATCAATACAACCTATTAATTTCCCCTCGTCAAAAATAAGGTTATCAAGTGAGAAATCACCATGAGTGA
CGACTGAATCCGGTGAGAATGGCAAAAGTTTATGCATTTCTTTCCAGACTTGTTCAACAGGCCAGCCATT
ACGCTCGTCATCAAAATCACTCGCATCAACCAAACCGTTATTCATTCGTGATTGCGCCTGAGCGAGACGA
AATACGCGATCGCTGTTAAAAGGACAATTACAAACAGGAATCGAATGCAACCGGCGCAGGAACACTGCCA
GCGCATCAACAATATTTTCACCTGAATCAGGATATTCTTCTAATACCTGGAATGCTGTTTTCCCGGGGAT
CGCAGTGGTGAGTAACCATGCATCATCAGGAGTACGGATAAAATGCTTGATGGTCGGAAGAGGCATAAAT
TCCGTCAGCCAGTTTAGTCTGACCATCTCATCTGTAACATCATTGGCAACGCTACCTTTGCCATGTTTCA
GAAACAACTCTGGCGCATCGGGCTTCCCATACAATCGATAGATTGTCGCACCTGATTGCCCGACATTATC
GCGAGCCCATTTATACCCATATAAATCAGCATCCATGTTGGAATTTAATCGCGGCCTAGAGCAAGACGTT
TCCCGTTGAATATGGCTCATAACACCCCTTGTATTACTGTTTATGTAAGCAGACAGTTTTATTGTTCATG
ACCATGACATTAACCTATAAAAATAGGCGTATCACGAGGCCCTTTCGTCTTCACCTCGAGAAATCATAAA
AAATTTATTTGCTTTGTGAGCGGATAACAATTATAATAGATTCAATTGTGAGCGGATAACAATTTCACAC
AGAATTCATTAAAGAGGAGAAAACTAGTATGTCAGCTGATGCACAAAGTTTTCTAAATAGGGTCTGTGGC
GTTTCTGCCGCGCGTTTAACTCCGTGTGGAACCGGCACCAGCACCGACGTTGTTTACCGCGCGTTTGATA
TTTATAATGATAAGGTGGCTGGCTTTGCGAAATTCCTGAAGACGAACTGTTGTCGTTTTCAAGAAAAAGA
TGAGGATGATAACCTGATTGATTCCTACTTCGTCGTGAAACGTCATACCTTTAGCAATTATCAGCACGAG
GAGACCATCTACAATTTGCTTAAGGACTGTCCGGCAGTTGCGAAGCACGATTTCTTCAAGTTCCGCATCG
ACGGTGACATGGTGCCGCATATTTCCCGTCAGCGTTTGACGAAGTATACCATGGCAGATTTGGTCTACGC
GTTGCGTCATTTTGACGAGGGCAACTGCGATACGCTGAAAGAGATCCTGGTTACCTATAACTGCTGCGAC
GACGATTATTTCAACAAGAAAGACTGGTATGACTTCGTGGAGAACCCGGATATCCTGCGTGTGTATGCCA
ACCTGGGCGAACGTGTTCGTCAGGCACTGCTGAAGACTGTACAGTTTTGTGATGCCATGCGTAATGCTGG
TATTGTTGGTGTCCTGACCCTGGACAACCAGGACCTTAATGGTAACTGGTATGATTTCGGCGACTTCATT
CAAACCACCCCGGGTTCTGGTGTTCCGGTTGTCGACAGCTACTATAGCCTGTTGATGCCCATCTTAACGC
TGACCCGTGCGCTGACGGCGGAAAGCCACGTGGACACCGACCTCACCAAGCCGTATATCAAATGGGATTT
GTTGAAATACGACTTCACCGAAGAGCGCTTGAAGCTGTTCGACCGTTACTTCAAGTACTGGGACCAAACG
TATCATCCAAACTGCGTTAACTGCCTGGACGACCGTTGTATCCTGCACTGCGCGAACTTTAATGTTCTGT
TTTCCACTGTGTTCCCGCCGACCAGCTTTGGTCCGCTGGTACGCAAAATCTTCGTGGATGGCGTCCCGTT
CGTGGTGAGCACCGGTTATCACTTCCGCGAACTGGGTGTGGTTCATAACCAAGACGTGAACCTCCACAGC
TCACGTTTGTCCTTTAAAGAGCTGCTCGTTTACGCGGCTGACCCTGCAATGCATGCAGCGAGCGGTAACC
TCCTGCTCGATAAACGGACCACCTGCTTCAGCGTTGCTGCCTTAACGAACAACGTGGCGTTTCAAACCGT
TAAACCGGGCAACTTCAACAAAGATTTCTACGACTTCGCGGTTTCAAAAGGGTTCTTTAAGGAGGGTTCG
TCCGTAGAGCTGAAGCACTTTTTTTTCGCGCAGGATGGCAACGCGGCAATCTCCGATTACGACTACTACA
GATACAACCTGCCAACGATGTGCGACATCCGTCAACTGTTGTTTGTTGTCGAGGTTGTTGACAAATACTT
CGATTGTTACGACGGCGGTTGCATTAATGCAAATCAAGTTATTGTCAACAACTTGGACAAGAGTGCCGGA
TTTCCGTTTAATAAGTGGGGTAAAGCACGCCTGTACTATGATAGCATGAGCTATGAGGACCAGGACGCTC
TGTTCGCGTACACCAAACGTAATGTGATCCCGACAATTACCCAGATGAATTTGAAGTACGCGATCAGCGC
GAAAAATCGAGCCCGCACCGTCGCTGGTGTTTCGATCTGCAGCACGATGACCAACAGACAATTCCACCAG
AAGCTGTTAAAGTCTATCGCAGCTACCAGAGGCGCGACCGTTGTGATTGGTACAAGCAAATTTTATGGCG
GTTGGCATAATATGCTGAAGACCGTTTATAGCGATGTGGAGAATCCGCACCTGATGGGTTGGGACTACCC
GAAATGCGACCGCGCTATGCCGAATATGTTGCGTATTATGGCTAGCCTGGTGCTGGCACGTAAACACACC
ACATGCTGCAGCCTGTCACATCGTTTTTATCGTCTAGCCAACGAGTGCGCTCAGGTCCTGTCTGAAATGG
TTATGTGCGGTGGCTCCCTATACGTTAAGCCAGGTGGCACCAGCTCTGGCGATGCGACCACTGCGTATGC
GAACAGCGTTTTCAACATTTGTCAGGCCGTGACCGCGAACGTGAACGCCCTGTTGTCTACCGACGGTAAC
AAGATCGCAGATAAATACGTGCGCAACCTGCAGCACCGTCTGTATGAATGCTTGTACCGCAACCGCGATG
TTGATACCGATTTCGTCAATGAGTTTTACGCGTATCTGCGTAAGCACTTCAGCATGATGATCCTGTCCGA
TGACGCGGTGGTGTGCTTTAACAGCACGTACGCGAGTCAGGGCCTGGTTGCGTCCATTAAAAATTTTAAG
TCGGTGCTGTACTACCAGAATAACGTGTTCATGTCCGAAGCTAAGTGCTGGACTGAAACTGACCTGACGA
AAGGTCCGCATGAGTTCTGCTCGCAACACACCATGCTCGTGAAACAGGGTGATGACTACGTATACTTGCC
TTATCCAGATCCGAGCCGTATTCTGGGTGCCGGCTGCTTTGTGGACGACATCGTGAAGACCGACGGCACT
CTGATGATTGAACGCTTCGTGAGCTTAGCGATCGATGCGTATCCGCTGACCAAACACCCGAACCAAGAGT
ATGCCGATGTGTTTCATCTGTATTTGCAATATATTCGTAAACTGCATGATGAACTGACCGGTCACATGCT
GGATATGTATAGCGTTATGCTGACCAACGATAATACGTCCCGTTATTGGGAACCGGAATTTTACGAGGCA
ATGTATACCCCGCACACCGTGCTGCAATGAGGATCCTTAGCTGAGCTTGGACTCCTGTTGATAGATCCAG
TAATGACCTCAGAACTCCATCTGGATTTGTTCAGAACGCTCGGTTGCCGCCGGGCGTTTTTTATTGGTGA
GAATCCAAGCTAGCTTGGCGAGATTTTCAGGAGCTAAGGAAGCTAAAATGGAGAAAAAAATCACTGGATA
TACCACCGTTGT
Features (pLannotate 1.2.2; 27 found; start..end, strand, type, name):
     67..161     -  CDS            lacI (fragment): lac repressor; lacI; The lac repressor binds to the lac operator to inhibit transcription in E. coli. This inhibition can be relieved by adding lactose or isopropyl-β-D-thiogalactopyranoside (IPTG).
    214..927     -  CDS            λ repressor (ts): temperature-sensitive variant of the phage λ repressor; cIts; thermosensitivity is conferred by the A67T mutation
   1309..1902    +  CDS            R1A_SARS2 (fragment): Experimental evidence at protein level: Swiss-Prot protein existence level 1. [Non-structural protein 10]: Plays a pivotal role in viral transcription by stimulating both nsp14 3'-5' exoribonuclease and nsp16 2'-O-methyltransferase activities. Therefore plays an essential role in viral mRNAs cap methylation. From Severe acute respiratory syndrome coronavirus 2 (2019-nCoV) (SARS-CoV-2).
   1936..2022    +  terminator     rrnB T1 terminator: Escherichia coli rrnB; transcription terminator T1 from the E. coli rrnB gene
   2114..2141    +  terminator     rrnB T2 terminator: transcription terminator T2 from the E. coli rrnB gene
   2160..2211    +  promoter       AmpR promoter (fragment): bla
   2259..2275    -  protein_bind   lac operator: The lac repressor binds to the lac operator to inhibit transcription in E. coli. This inhibition can be relieved by adding lactose or isopropyl-β-D-thiogalactopyranoside (IPTG). lac repressor encoded by lacI
   2283..2313    -  promoter       lac promoter: promoter for the E. coli lac operon
   2328..2349    -  protein_bind   CAP binding site: CAP binding activates transcription in the presence of cAMP. E. coli catabolite activator protein
   2362..2454    -  CDS            lacI (fragment): lac repressor; lacI; The lac repressor binds to the lac operator to inhibit transcription in E. coli. This inhibition can be relieved by adding lactose or isopropyl-β-D-thiogalactopyranoside (IPTG).
   2456..2557    -  rep_origin     RSF ori (fragment): Plasmids containing the RSF 1030 origin of replication can be propagated in E. coli cells that contain additional plasmids with compatible origins.
   2576..3168    +  CDS            CmR (fragment): chloramphenicol acetyltransferase; cat; confers resistance to chloramphenicol
   3233..3319    +  terminator     rrnB T1 terminator: Escherichia coli rrnB; transcription terminator T1 from the E. coli rrnB gene
   3342..3359    -  promoter       tet promoter (fragment): E. coli promoter for tetracycline efflux protein gene
   3378..3399    -  protein_bind   CAP binding site: CAP binding activates transcription in the presence of cAMP. E. coli catabolite activator protein
   3412..4494    -  CDS            lacI: lac repressor; lacI; The lac repressor binds to the lac operator to inhibit transcription in E. coli. This inhibition can be relieved by adding lactose or isopropyl-β-D-thiogalactopyranoside (IPTG).
   4495..4572    -  promoter       lacIq promoter: lacI (mutant); In the lacIq allele, a single base change in the promoter boosts expression of the lacI gene about 10-fold.
   4621..4662    +  CDS            rop (fragment): Rop protein, which maintains plasmids at low copy number; rop
   4764..4904    +  misc_feature   bom: basis of mobility region from pBR322
   5090..5678    -  rep_origin     ori: high-copy-number ColE1/pMB1/pBR322/pUC origin of replication
   5785..6600    -  CDS            KanR: aminoglycoside phosphotransferase; aph(3')-Ia; confers resistance to kanamycin in bacteria or G418 (Geneticin®) in eukaryotes
   6714..6758    +  promoter       T5 promoter: bacteriophage T5 promoter for E. coli RNA polymerase, with embedded lac operator
   6766..6782    +  protein_bind   lac operator: The lac repressor binds to the lac operator to inhibit transcription in E. coli. This inhibition can be relieved by adding lactose or isopropyl-β-D-thiogalactopyranoside (IPTG). lac repressor encoded by lacI
   6822..9617    +  CDS            rep (fragment): R1AB_SARS2 - Experimental evidence at protein level: Swiss-Prot protein existence level 1. [2'-O-methyltransferase]: Methyltransferase that mediates mRNA cap 2'-O-ribose methylation to the 5'-cap structure of viral mRNAs. N7-methyl guanosine cap is a prerequisite for binding of nsp16. Therefore plays an essential role in viral mRNAs cap methylation which is essential to evade immune system. From Severe acute respiratory syndrome coronavirus 2 (2019-nCoV) (SARS-CoV-2).
   9640..9734    +  terminator     lambda t0 terminator: transcription terminator from phage lambda
   9749..9777    +  promoter       cat promoter (fragment): promoter of the E. coli cat gene encoding chloramphenicol acetyltransferase
   9778..9811    +  CDS            CmR (fragment): chloramphenicol acetyltransferase; cat; confers resistance to chloramphenicol
