[The description below was written by a language model from this plasmid's Addgene catalogue record and pLannotate feature annotations shown in this document.]
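Description:
pQE-(NSP12)-pcI-ts,ind+-(NSP7-NSP8) is a roughly 9.8 kb bacterial expression plasmid that combines parts of pQE-30 and pcI-ts,ind+ so that the three subunits of the SARS-CoV-2 RNA-dependent RNA polymerase complex can be co-produced in E. coli from a single vector. It replicates from a high-copy ColE1/pUC-type origin, with a pBR322 bom region also present, and is selected with kanamycin through an aph(3')-Ia gene. According to the record, the chloramphenicol marker of pQE-30 and the ampicillin marker of pcI-ts,ind+ were removed. The feature table still detects CmR fragments, one of them nearly 600 bp, plus a partial AmpR promoter. These are best regarded as backbone remnants rather than working markers.

The codon-optimized, synthetic NSP12 gene sits in the pQE-derived module, downstream of a phage T5 promoter with lac operators and upstream of the lambda t0 terminator. A full lacI gene driven by the lacIq promoter supplies repressor, so this unit should be IPTG-inducible. The automated annotation labels this approximately 2.8 kb ORF only as an ORF1ab polyprotein fragment. NSP7 (255 bp) and NSP8 (600 bp) lie in the pcI-ts,ind+ module, next to a divergently oriented temperature-sensitive lambda cI repressor and ahead of the rrnB T1/T2 terminators. Only an NSP8-sized polyprotein match is annotated here, and the promoter itself is not called, although it is presumably lambda repressor-controlled. The record states that a shift to 37°C or addition of nalidixic acid induces NSP7 and NSP8, consistent with thermal or SOS-mediated inactivation of the repressor. No affinity tags are annotated. The associated work used the recombinant polymerase complex for enzymatic studies of remdesivir incorporation.
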