Addgene plasmid #160540: pQE-(NSP12)-pcI-ts,ind+-(NSP7-NSP8)
Purpose: Expresses codon optimized SARS-CoV-2 NSP7, NSP8, and NSP12 in E. coli.
Depositing lab: Kenneth Johnson. Depositing organization: University of Texas at Austin. Publication: Remdesivir Is Effective in Combating COVID-19 because It Is a Better Substrate than ATP for the Viral RNA-Dependent RNA Polymerase. Dangerfield TL, Huang NZ, Johnson KA. iScience. 2020 Nov 28:101849. doi: 10.1016/j.isci.2020.101849. PubMed 33283177.
Backbone
  Vector backbone: pQE-30 and pcI-ts,ind+
  Total vector size (bp): 9813
  Modifications to backbone: CmR gene from pQE-30 removed and AmpR from pcI-ts,ind+ removed.
  Vector type: Bacterial Expression
Growth in bacteria
  Bacterial resistance: Kanamycin, 50 μg/mL
  Growth temperature: 30°C
  Growth strain: DH5alpha
  Growth instructions: Growth at 37 or addition of nalidixic acid induces expression of NSP7 and NSP8
  Copy number: High Copy
Gene/Insert 1
  Gene/Insert name: SARS-CoV-2 NSP7 (alt name: Severe acute respiratory syndrome coronavirus 2 non-structural protein 7)
  Species: Synthetic
  Insert size (bp): 255
  Entrez Gene: ORF1ab (a.k.a. GU280_gp01)
Gene/Insert 2
  Gene/Insert name: SARS-CoV-2 NSP8 (alt name: Severe acute respiratory syndrome coronavirus 2 non-structural protein 8)
  Species: Synthetic
  Insert size (bp): 600
  Entrez Gene: ORF1ab (a.k.a. GU280_gp01)
Gene/Insert 3
  Gene/Insert name: SARS-CoV-2 NSP12 (alt name: Severe acute respiratory syndrome coronavirus 2 non-structural protein 12)
  Species: Synthetic
  Entrez Gene: ORF1ab (a.k.a. GU280_gp01)
Resource information
  A portion of this plasmid was derived from a plasmid made by: Codon optimized NSP7, NSP8, and NSP12 genes were from custom plasmids synthesized by Genscript.
Terms and licenses: Academic/Nonprofit Terms; Industry Terms
How to cite: pQE-(NSP12)-pcI-ts,ind+-(NSP7-NSP8) was a gift from Kenneth Johnson (Addgene plasmid # 160540 ; http://n2t.net/addgene:160540 ; RRID:Addgene_160540)
